>Addgene plasmid #175438 | pCAG-lox-rox-STOP-rox-tRFP-pA-lox-ZsGreen-pA | addgene full sequence | sequence record 353596 | Addgene NGS Result
GATTCGACATTGATTATTGACTAGTTATTAATAGTAATCAATTACGGGGTCATTAGTTCATAGCCCATAT
ATGGAGTTCCGCGTTACATAACTTACGGTAAATGGCCCGCCTGGCTGACCGCCCAACGACCCCCGCCCAT
TGACGTCAATAATGACGTATGTTCCCATAGTAACGCCAATAGGGACTTTCCATTGACGTCAATGGGTGGA
GTATTTACGGTAAACTGCCCACTTGGCAGTACATCAAGTGTATCATATGCCAAGTACGCCCCCTATTGAC
GTCAATGACGGTAAATGGCCCGCCTGGCATTATGCCCAGTACATGACCTTATGGGACTTTCCTACTTGGC
AGTACATCTACGTATTAGTCATCGCTATTACCATGGTCGAGGTGAGCCCCACGTTCTGCTTCACTCTCCC
CATCTCCCCCCCCTCCCCACCCCCAATTTTGTATTTATTTATTTTTTAATTATTTTGTGCAGCGATGGGG
GCGGGGGGGGGGGGGGGGCGCGCGCCAGGSGGGGSGGGGSGGGGSGRGGGGSGGGGSGGGGCGAGGCGGA
GAGGTGCGGCGGCAGCCAATCAGAGCGGCGCGCTCCGAAAGTTTCCTTTTATGGCGAGGCGGCGGCGGCG
GCGGCCCTATAAAAAGCGAAGCGCGCGGCGGGCGGGAGTCGCTGCGCGCTGCCTTCGCCCCGTGCCCCGC
TCCGCCGCCGCCTCGCGCCGCCCGCCCCGGCTCTGACTGACCGCGTTACTCCCACAGGTGAGCGGGCGGG
ACGGCCCTTCTCCTCCGGGCTGTAATTAGCGCTTGGTTTAATGACGGCTTGTTTCTTTTCTGTGGCTGCG
TGAAAGCCTTGAGGGGCTCCGGGAGGGCCCTTTGTGCGGGGGGAGCGGCTCGGGGGGTGCGTGCGTGTGT
GTGTGCGTGGGGAGCGCCGCGTGCGGCTCCGCGCTGCCCGGCGGCTGTGAGCGCTGCGGGCGCGGCGCGG
GGCTTTGTGCGCTCCGCAGTGTGCGCGAGGGGAGCGCGGCCGGGGGCGGTGCCCCGCGGTGCGGGGGGGG
CTGCGAGGGGAACAAAGGCTGCGTGCGGGGTGTGTGCGTGGGGGGGTGAGCAGGGGGTGTGGGCGCGTCG
GTCGGGCTGCAACCCCCCCTGCACCCCCCTCCCCGAGTTGCTGAGCACGGCCCGGCTTCGGGTGCGGGGC
TCCGTACGGGGCGTGGCGCGGGGCTCGCCGTGCCGGGCGGGGGGTGGCGGCAGGTGGGGGTGCCGGGCGG
GGCGGGGCCGCCTCGGGCCGGGGAGGGCTCGGGGGAGGGGCGCGGCGGCCCCCGGAGCGCCGGCGGCTGT
CGAGGCGCGGCGAGCCGCAGCCATTGCCTTTTATGGTAATCGTGCGAGAGGGCGCAGGGACTTCCTTTGT
CCCAAATCTGTGCGGAGCCGAAATCTGGGAGGCGCCGCCGCACCCCCTCTAGCGGGCGCGGGGCGAAGCG
GTGCGGCGCCGGCAGGAAGGAAATGGGCGGGGAGGGCCTTCGTGCGTCGCCGCGCCGCCGTCCCCTTCTC
CCTCTCCAGCCTCGGGGCTGTCCGCGGGGGGACGGCTGCCTTCGGGGGGGACGGGGCAGGGCGGGGTTCG
GCTTCTGGCGTGTGACCGGCGGCTCTAGAGCCTCTGCTAACCATGTTCATGCCTTCTTCTTTTTCCTACA
GATCCTTAATTAATAATACGACTCACTATAGGGGGTCGACCCGCCACCAATCATTTAAATATAACTTCGT
ATAATGTATGCTATACGAAGTTATTCGCGATGAATAAATGAAAGCTTGGGGGTCGACCCGCCACCTAACT
TTAAATAATTGGCATTATTTAAAGTTATCGCGATGAATAAATGAAAGCTTGCAGATCTGCGACTCTAGAG
GATCTGCGACTCTAGAGGATCATAATCAGCCATACCACATTTGTAGAGGTTTTACTTGCTTTAAAAAACC
TCCCACACCTCCCCCTGAACCTGAAACATAAAATGAATGCAATTGTTGTTGTTAACTTGTTTATTGCAGC
TTATAATGGTTACAAATAAAGCAATAGCATCACAAATTTCACAAATAAAGCATTTTTTTCACTGCATTCT
AGTTGTGGTTTGTCCAAACTCATCAATGTATCTTATCATGTCTGGATCTGCGACTCTAGAGGATCATAAT
CAGCCATACCACATTTGTAGAGGTTTTACTTGCTTTAAAAAACCTCCCACACCTCCCCCTGAACCTGAAA
CATAAAATGAATGCAATTGTTGTTGTTAACTTGTTTATTGCAGCTTATAATGGTTACAAATAAAGCAATA
GCATCACAAATTTCACAAATAAAGCATTTTTTTCACTGCATTCTAGTTGTGGTTTGTCCAAACTCATCAA
TGTATCTTATCATGTCTGGATCTGCGACTCTAGAGGATCATAATCAGCCATACCACATTTGTAGAGGTTT
TACTTGCTTTAAAAAACCTCCCACACCTCCCCCTGAACCTGAAACATAAAATGAATGCAATTGTTGTTGT
TAACTTGTTTATTGCAGCTTATAATGGTTACAAATAAAGCAATAGCATCACAAATTTCACAAATAAAGCA
TTTTTTTCACTGCATTCTAGTTGTGGTTTGTCCAAACTCATCAATGTATCTTATCATGTCTGGATCCCCA
TCAAGCTGATCCGGAACCCTTAATTAACTTTAAATAATTGGCATTATTTAAAGTTAGGCAGCCGCCCTGC
AGGCCACCATGAGCGAGCTGATCAAGGAGAACATGCACATGAAGCTGTACATGGAGGGCACCGTGAACAA
CCACCACTTCAAGTGCACATCCGAGGGAGAAGGCAAGCCCTACGAGGGCACCCAGACCATGAAGATCAAG
GTGGTCGAGGGCGGCCCTCTCCCCTTCGCCTTCGACATCCTGGCTACCAGCTTCATGTACGGCAGCAAAG
CCTTCATCAACCACACCCAGGGCATCCCCGACTTCTTTAAGCAGTCCTTCCCTGAGGGCTTCACATGGGA
GAGAATCACCACATACGAAGACGGGGGCGTGCTGACCGCTACCCAGGACACCAGCTTCCAGAACGGCTGC
ATCATCTACAACGTCAAGATCAACGGGGTGAACTTCCCATCCAACGGCCCTGTGATGCAGAAGAAAACAC
GCGGCTGGGAGGCCAACACCGAGATGCTGTACCCCGCTGACGGCGGCCTGAGAGGCCACAGCCAGATGGC
CCTGAAGCTCGTGGGCGGGGGCTACCTGCACTGCTCCTTCAAGACCACATACAGATCCAAGAAACCCGCT
AAGAACCTCAAGATGCCCGGCTTCCACTTCGTGGACCACAGACTGGAAAGAATCAAGGAGGCCGACAAAG
AGACCTACGTCGAGCAGCACGAGATGGCTGTGGCCAAGTACTGCGACCTCCCTAGCAAACTGGGGCACAG
ATGAGAGCTCGCTGATCAGCCTCGACTGTGCCTTCTAGTTGCCAGCCATCTGTTGTTTGCCCCTCCCCCG
TGCCTTCCTTGACCCTGGAAGGTGCCACTCCCACTGTCCTTTCCTAATAAAATGAGGAAATTGCATCGCA
TTGTCTGAGTAGGTGTCATTCTATTCTGGGGGGTGGGGTGGGGCAGGACAGCAAGGGGGAGGATTGGGAA
GACAATAGCAGGCATGCTGGGGATGCGGTGGGCTCTATGGGGATCCCCATCAAGCTGATCCGGAACCCTT
AATATAACTTCGTATAATGTATGCTATACGAAGTTATTAGGTCCCTCGACCTGCAGCCCAAGCTAGATCG
AATTCGGCCGGCCGATATCGGCGCGCCGCCACCATGGCCCAGTCCAAGCACGGCCTGACCAAGGAGATGA
CCATGAAGTACCGCATGGAGGGCTGCGTGGACGGCCACAAGTTCGTGATCACCGGCGAGGGCATCGGCTA
CCCCTTCAAGGGCAAGCAGGCCATCAACCTGTGCGTGGTGGAGGGCGGCCCCTTGCCCTTCGCCGAGGAC
ATCTTGTCCGCCGCCTTCATGTACGGCAACCGCGTGTTCACCGAGTACCCCCAGGACATCGTCGACTACT
TCAAGAACTCCTGCCCCGCCGGCTACACCTGGGACCGCTCCTTCCTGTTCGAGGACGGCGCCGTGTGCAT
CTGCAACGCCGACATCACCGTGAGCGTGGAGGAGAACTGCATGTACCACGAGTCCAAGTTCTACGGCGTG
AACTTCCCCGCCGACGGCCCCGTGATGAAGAAGATGACCGACAACTGGGAGCCCTCCTGCGAGAAGATCA
TCCCCGTGCCCAAGCAGGGCATCTTGAAGGGCGACGTGAGCATGTACCTGCTGCTGAAGGACGGTGGCCG
CTTGCGCTGCCAGTTCGACACCGTGTACAAGGCCAAGTCCGTGCCCCGCAAGATGCCCGACTGGCACTTC
ATCCAGCACAAGCTGACCCGCGAGGACCGCAGCGACGCCAAGAACCAGAAGTGGCACCTGACCGAGCACG
CCATCGCCTCCGGCTCCGCCTTGCCCTGAGTCAGAGCTCGCTGATCAGCCTCGACTGTGCCTTCTAGTTG
CCAGCCATCTGTTGTTTGCCCCTCCCCCGTGCCTTCCTTGACCCTGGAAGGTGCCACTCCCACTGTCCTT
TCCTAATAAAATGAGGAAATTGCATCGCATTGTCTGAGTAGGTGTCATTCTATTCTGGGGGGTGGGGTGG
GGCAGGACAGCAAGGGGGAGGATTGGGAAGACAATAGCAGGCATGCTGGGGATGCGGTGGGCTCTATGGC
TTCTGAGGCGGAAAGAACCAGCTGGGGCTCGAGATCCACTAGTTCTAGCCTCGAGGCTAGAGCGGCCGCC
ACTGGCCGTCGTTTTACAACGTCGTGACTGGGAAAACCCTGGCGTTACCCAACTTAATCGCCTTGCAGCA
CATCCCCCTTTCGCCAGCTGGCGTAATAGCGAAGAGGCCCGCACCGATCGCCCTTCCCAACAGTTGCGCA
GCCTGAATGGCGAATGGAAATTGTAAGCGTTAATATTTTGTTAAAATTCGCGTTAAATTTTTGTTAAATC
AGCTCATTTTTTAACCAATAGGCCGAAATCGGCAAAATCCCTTATAAATCAAAAGAATAGACCGAGATAG
GGT
[37 nt withheld, positions 5114-5150]
AAAGAACGTGGACTCCAACGTCAAAGG
[49 nt withheld, positions 5178-5226]
T
[91 nt withheld, positions 5228-5318]
G
[124 nt withheld, positions 5320-5443]
CAGGTGGCACTTTTCGGGGAAATGTGCGCGGAACCCCTATTTGTTTATTTTTCTAAATACATTCAAATAT
GTATCCGCTCATGAGACAATAACCCTGATAAATGCTTCAATAATATTGAAAAAGGAAGAGTATGAGTATT
CAACATTTCCGTGTCGCCCTTATTCCCTTTTTTGCGGCATTTTGCCTTCCTGTTTTTGCTCACCCAGAAA
CGCTGGTGAAAGTAAAAGATGCTGAAGATCAGTTGGGTGCACGAGTGGGTTACATCGAACTGGATCTCAA
CAGCGGTAAGATCCTTGAGAGTTTTCGCCCCGAAGAACGTTTTCCAATGATGAGCACTTTTAAAGTTCTG
CTATGTGGCGCGGTATTATCCCGTATTGACGCCGGGCAAGAGCAACTCGGTCGCCGCATACACTATTCTC
AGAATGACTTGGTTGAGTACTCACCAGTCACAGAAAAGCATCTTACGGATGGCATGACAGTAAGAGAATT
ATGCAGTGCTGCCATAACCATGAGTGATAACACTGCGGCCAACTTACTTCTGACAACGATCGGAGGACCG
AAGGAGCTAACCGCTTTTTTGCACAACATGGGGGATCATGTAACTCGCCTTGATCGTTGGGAACCGGAGC
TGAATGAAGCCATACCAAACGACGAGCGTGACACCACGATGCCTGTAGCAATGGCAACAACGTTGCGCAA
ACTATTAACTGGCGAACTACTTACTCTAGCTTCCCGGCAACAATTAATAGACTGGATGGAGGCGGATAAA
GTTGCAGGACCACTTCTGCGCTCGGCCCTTCCGGCTGGCTGGTTTATTGCTGATAAATCTGGAGCCGGTG
AGCGTGGGTCTCGCGGTATCATTGCAGCACTGGGGCCAGATGGTAAGCCCTCCCGTATCGTAGTTATCTA
CACGACGGGGAGTCAGGCAACTATGGATGAACGAAATAGACAGATCGCTGAGATAGGTGCCTCACTGATT
AAGCATTGGTAACTGTCAGACCAAGTTTACTCATATATACTTTAGATTGATTTAAAACTTCATTTTTAAT
TTAAAAGGATCTAGGTGAAGATCCTTTTTGATAATCTCATGACCAAAATCCCTTAACGTGAGTTTTCGTT
CCACTGAGCGTCAGACCCCGTAGAAAAGATCAAAGGATCTTCTTGAGATCCTTTTTTTCTGCGCGTAATC
TGCTGCTTGCAAACAAAAAAACCACCGCTACCAGCGGTGGTTTGTTTGCCGGATCAAGAGCTACCAACTC
TTTTTCCGAAGGTAACTGGCTTCAGCAGAGCGCAGATACCAAATACTGTTCTTCTAGTGTAGCCGTAGTT
AGGCCACCACTTCAAGAACTCTGTAGCACCGCCTACATACCTCGCTCTGCTAATCCTGTTACCAGTGGCT
GCTGCCAGTGGCGATAAGTCGTGTCTTACCGGGTTGGACTCAAGACGATAGTTACCGGATAAGGCGCAGC
GGTCGGGCTGAACGGGGGGTTCGTGCACACAGCCCAGCTTGGAGCGAACGACCTACACCGAACTGAGATA
CCTACAGCGTGAGCTATGAGAAAGCGCCACGCTTCCCGAAGGGAGAAAGGCGGACAGGTATCCGGTAAGC
GGCAGGGTCGGAACAGGAGAGCGCACGAGGGAGCTTCCAGGGGGAAACGCCTGGTATCTTTATAGTCCTG
TCGGGTTTCGCCACCTCTGACTTGAGCGTCGATTTTTGTGATGCTCGTCAGGGGGGCGGAGCCTATGGAA
AAACGCCAGCAACGCGGCCTTTTTACGGTTCCTGGCCTTTTGCTGGCCTTTTGCTCACATGTTCTTTCCT
GCGTTATCCCCTGATTCTGTGGATAACCGTATTACCGCCTTTGAGTGAGCTGATACCGCTCGCCGCAGCC
GAACGACCGAGCGCAGCGAGTCAGTGAGCGAGGAAGCGGAAGAGCGCCCAATACGCAAACCGCCTCTCCC
CGCGCGTTGGCCGATTCATTAATGCAGCTGGCACGACAGGTTTCCCGACTGGAAAGCGGGCAGTGAGCGC
AACGCAATTAATGTGAGTTAGCTCACTCATTAGGCACCCCAGGCTTTACACTTTATGCTTCCGGCTCGTA
TGTTGTGTGGAATTGTGAGCGGATAACAATTTCACACAGGAAACAGCTATGACCATGAGGCGCGCCG
Features (pLannotate 1.2.2; 26 found; start..end, strand, type, name):
      6..385     +  enhancer       CMV enhancer: human cytomegalovirus immediate early enhancer
    387..664     +  promoter       chicken β-actin promoter: No description available
    665..1681    +  intron         chimeric intron: chimera between introns from chicken β-actin and rabbit β-globin
   1694..1712    +  promoter       T7 promoter: promoter for bacteriophage T7 RNA polymerase
   1741..1774    -  protein_bind   loxP: Cre-mediated recombination occurs in the 8-bp core sequence (GCATACAT). Cre recombinase
   1908..1991    +  CDS            large T antigen (fragment): large T antigen from SV40 (simian virus 40)
   2014..2148    +  polyA_signal   SV40 poly(A) signal: SV40 polyadenylation signal
   2162..2245    +  CDS            large T antigen (fragment): large T antigen from SV40 (simian virus 40)
   2268..2402    +  polyA_signal   SV40 poly(A) signal: SV40 polyadenylation signal
   2416..2499    +  CDS            large T antigen (fragment): large T antigen from SV40 (simian virus 40)
   2522..2656    +  polyA_signal   SV40 poly(A) signal: SV40 polyadenylation signal
   2739..3431    +  CDS            TurboRFP: TurboRFP is a basic (constitutively fluorescent) orange fluorescent protein published in 2007, derived from Entacmaea quadricolor. It has low acid sensitivity.
   3456..3680    +  polyA_signal   bGH poly(A) signal: bovine growth hormone polyadenylation signal
   3714..3747    -  protein_bind   loxP: Cre-mediated recombination occurs in the 8-bp core sequence (GCATACAT). Cre recombinase
   3814..4509    +  CDS            ZsGreen1: Zoanthus green fluorescent protein mammalian codon-optimized
   4535..4759    +  polyA_signal   bGH poly(A) signal: bovine growth hormone polyadenylation signal
   4763..4784    +  promoter       SV40 promoter (fragment): SV40 enhancer and early promoter
   4830..4984    +  CDS            lacZα (fragment): LacZα fragment of β-galactosidase; lacZ fragment
   5015..5443    -  rep_origin     f1 ori (sequence partly withheld): f1 bacteriophage origin of replication; arrow indicates direction of (+) strand synthesis
   5470..5574    +  promoter       AmpR promoter: bla
   5575..6435    +  CDS            AmpR: β-lactamase; bla; confers resistance to ampicillin, carbenicillin, and related antibiotics
   6606..7194    +  rep_origin     ori: high-copy-number ColE1/pMB1/pBR322/pUC origin of replication
   7377..7469    +  CDS            lacI (fragment): lac repressor; lacI; The lac repressor binds to the lac operator to inhibit transcription in E. coli. This inhibition can be relieved by adding lactose or isopropyl-β-D-thiogalactopyranoside (IPTG).
   7482..7503    +  protein_bind   CAP binding site: CAP binding activates transcription in the presence of cAMP. E. coli catabolite activator protein
   7518..7548    +  promoter       lac promoter: promoter for the E. coli lac operon
   7556..7572    +  protein_bind   lac operator: The lac repressor binds to the lac operator to inhibit transcription in E. coli. This inhibition can be relieved by adding lactose or isopropyl-β-D-thiogalactopyranoside (IPTG). lac repressor encoded by lacI
