[The description below was written by a language model from this plasmid's Addgene catalogue record and pLannotate feature annotations shown in this document.]
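Description:
pCAG-lox-rox-STOP-rox-tRFP-pA-lox-ZsGreen-pA is a mammalian expression plasmid of about 7.6 kb that reports the activity of two site-specific recombinases, Cre and Dre, with two different fluorescent proteins. It was built by inserting a rox-STOP-rox-tRFP-pA cassette of roughly 1.9 kb between the HindIII and BamHI sites of a pCAG-loxSTOPlox-ZsGreen backbone. Propagation in E. coli relies on a high-copy ColE1/pUC-type origin and the β-lactamase gene for ampicillin selection. An f1 origin and remnants of lac cloning-vector sequence are also present.

Transcription is driven by the CAG promoter, annotated as the CMV enhancer, chicken β-actin promoter and chimeric β-actin/β-globin intron. Downstream, two loxP sites in the same orientation flank a block containing a transcriptional STOP made of three tandem SV40 poly(A) signals, followed by the TurboRFP coding sequence and a bGH poly(A) signal. According to the plasmid name, rox sites bracket the STOP element, although the automated feature table does not annotate them. After the second loxP lie ZsGreen1 and its own bGH poly(A) signal.

The arrangement implies that no fluorophore is expressed without recombinase. Dre should excise the rox-flanked STOP and switch on TurboRFP, while the poly(A) signal after TurboRFP still blocks read-through into ZsGreen. Cre should remove the whole floxed block, including TurboRFP, and place ZsGreen directly under CAG. The stated purpose is labelling different neuronal populations with different fluorophores, and the associated work concerns imaging axon growth and growth cones in embryonic brain slice cultures. The record does not state how the recombinases are supplied.
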