Addgene plasmid #175438: pCAG-lox-rox-STOP-rox-tRFP-pA-lox-ZsGreen-pA
Purpose: dual plasmid labelling cells of different neuronal population with different fluorophores
Depositing lab: Frank Bradke & Sebastián Dupraz. Depositing organization: Deutsches Zentrum fuer Neurodegenerative Erkrankungen (DZNE). Publication: In Situ Visualization of Axon Growth and Growth Cone Dynamics in Acute Ex Vivo Embryonic Brain Slice Cultures. Alfadil E, Bradke F, Dupraz S. J Vis Exp. 2021 Oct 14;(176). doi: 10.3791/63068. PubMed 34723948.
Backbone
  Vector backbone: pCAG-loxSTOPlox-ZsGreen
  Backbone size w/o insert (bp): 5737
  Total vector size (bp): 7602
  Vector type: Mammalian Expression, Cre/Lox ; Dre/Rox
Growth in bacteria
  Bacterial resistance: Ampicillin, 100 μg/mL
  Growth temperature: 37°C
  Growth strain: NEB Stable
  Copy number: Unknown
Gene/Insert
  Gene/Insert name: rox-STOP-rox-tRFP-pA
  Species: H. sapiens (human)
  Insert size (bp): 1865
  Promoter: pCAG
  Tag / fusion protein: ZsGreen on backbone (C terminal on backbone)
  Cloning method: Restriction Enzyme; 5′ cloning site HindIII (not destroyed); 3′ cloning site BamHI (not destroyed)
  Sequencing primers: 5′ pCAG forward (GCAACGTGCTGGTTATTGTG); 3′ ZsGreen reverse (5’- CTCCATGCGGTACTTCATGG -3’)
Terms and licenses: Academic/Nonprofit Terms; Industry Terms: Not Available to Industry
Depositor comments: Additional Primers: tRFP forward (5'-ACTTCGTGGACCACAGAC-3’) and tRFP reverse (5'-CACTTGAAGTGGTGGTTG-3’)
How to cite: pCAG-lox-rox-STOP-rox-tRFP-pA-lox-ZsGreen-pA was a gift from Frank Bradke & Sebastián Dupraz (Addgene plasmid # 175438 ; http://n2t.net/addgene:175438 ; RRID:Addgene_175438)
